>Addgene plasmid #68279 | pSP303 pRS306 pRPS2-Far1DS-NLS-mCherry | depositor full sequence | sequence record 119438 | pSP303 pRS306 pRPS2-Far1DS-NLS-mCherry sequence 6558 bps
GACGTCTAAGAAACCATTATTATCATGACATTAACCTATAAAAATAGGCGTATCACGAGGCCCTTTCGTC
TCGCGCGTTTCGGTGATGACGGTGAAAACCTCTGACACATGCAGCTCCCGGAGACGGTCACAGCTTGTCT
GTAAGCGGATGCCGGGAGCAGACAAGCCCGTCAGGGCGCGTCAGCGGGTGTTGGCGGGTGTCGGGGCTGG
CTTAACTATGCGGCATCAGAGCAGATTGTACTGAGAGTGCACCACGCTTTTCAATTCAATTCATCATTTT
TTTTTTATTCTTTTTTTTGATTTCGGTTTCTTTGAAATTTTTTTGATTCGGTAATCTCCGAACAGAAGGA
AGAACGAAGGAAGGAGCACAGACTTAGATTGGTATATATACGCATATGTAGTGTTGAAGAAACATGAAAT
TGCCCAGTATTCTTAACCCAACTGCACAGAACAAAAACCTGCAGGAAACGAAGATAAATCATGTCGAAAG
CTACATATAAGGAACGTGCTGCTACTCATCCTAGTCCTGTTGCTGCCAAGCTATTTAATATCATGCACGA
AAAGCAAACAAACTTGTGTGCTTCATTGGATGTTCGTACCACCAAGGAATTACTGGAGTTAGTTGAAGCA
TTAGGTCCCAAAATTTGTTTACTAAAAACACATGTGGATATCTTGACTGATTTTTCCATGGAGGGCACAG
TTAAGCCGCTAAAGGCATTATCCGCCAAGTACAATTTTTTACTCTTCGAAGACAGAAAATTTGCTGACAT
TGGTAATACAGTCAAATTGCAGTACTCTGCGGGTGTATACAGAATAGCAGAATGGGCAGACATTACGAAT
GCACACGGTGTGGTGGGCCCAGGTATTGTTAGCGGTTTGAAGCAGGCGGCAGAAGAAGTAACAAAGGAAC
CTAGAGGCCTTTTGATGTTAGCAGAATTGTCATGCAAGGGCTCCCTATCTACTGGAGAATATACTAAGGG
TACTGTTGACATTGCGAAGAGCGACAAAGATTTTGTTATCGGCTTTATTGCTCAAAGAGACATGGGTGGA
AGAGATGAAGGTTACGATTGGTTGATTATGACACCCGGTGTGGGTTTAGATGACAAGGGAGACGCATTGG
GTCAACAGTATAGAACCGTGGATGATGTGGTCTCTACAGGATCTGACATTATTATTGTTGGAAGAGGACT
ATTTGCAAAGGGAAGGGATGCTAAGGTAGAGGGTGAACGTTACAGAAAAGCAGGCTGGGAAGCATATTTG
AGAAGATGCGGCCAGCAAAACTAAAAAACTGTATTATAAGTAAATGCATGTATACTAAACTCACAAATTA
GAGCTTCAATTTAATTATATCAGTTATTACCCTGCGGTGTGAAATACCGCACAGATGCGTAAGGAGAAAA
TACCGCATCAGGAAATTGTAAACGTTAATATTTTGTTAAAATTCGCGTTAAATTTTTGTTAAATCAGCTC
ATTTTTTAACCAATAGGCCGAAATCGGCAAAATCCCTTATAAATCAAAAGAATAGACCGAGATAGGGT
[37 nt withheld, positions 1539-1575]
AAAGAACGTGGACTCCAACGTCAAAGG
[49 nt withheld, positions 1603-1651]
T
[91 nt withheld, positions 1653-1743]
G
[124 nt withheld, positions 1745-1868]
CGCGCCATTCGCCATTCAGGCTGCGCAACTGTTGGGAAGGGCGATCGGTGCGGGCCTCTTCGCTATTACG
CCAGCTGGCGAAGGGGGGATGTGCTGCAAGGCGATTAAGTTGGGTAACGCCAGGGTTTTCCCAGTCACGA
CGTTGTAAAACGACGGCCAGTGAATTGTAATACGACTCACTATAGGGCGAATTGGAGCTCGTTGCCACGA
TTGGAATACCCTCAAAATTCCCACTTTTACTATGCTTCAATTGACCCTTCGGTATCTCAGCATCTAGGTA
GCTTTCATTGAGATTCATAGTTCCGATGTACTGATTCTACGTTTGTGTACTTTGATAGACTTTTTTATTC
AATTCGTATTCACTACTATCTTTGTCTCGTACCGCGGTTTTTATCCTTTATTTCAGCCCTACGAGATAGA
ACGATGGAGCCTAGTAATACCATTTTATGTAAGCAAAATAAGAAGAAAGACTAAAAGAATTAGGATATGT
TGTTAATCAGGGATAAAGGTACGCATACTAGCCTTACTACGTAAATATAAGGTTACGGTTTACGATCACT
ATTGCAAGATACTATTGTTTAGCATTGGCAAAGACTTGACGGGAAATCTTTGATTGGGCCCAACCATATT
CATTAAAGATCCGGGATGTGAGCTTGAACTGCTTTTCGACGCGAAGAAGGTTTACACGTATTTTAGTAAT
TGGCTTATTCACTAAGGATTCTTAAGGTTTTCTTAATAGTTTTCTACGTCGGCATGCGATTGTTTGGTTT
AGAAGACTGCTTTCTAAATATGGTTGGGTGTATTTAAGCTAGACCCATACACCCGCTCTATGGGATTATT
TACTTGTTTGAATTTTAAGATTTGTGATAATGGAACTGGACGCAAACATTTGATGGAAAACGCATGTCAT
CATTAACGAGGTAACGTAGGTATCTGTCCTGCCTTAGTATTGCACGCAGCTTCCCAGGACGCCTAGCTAT
TTTTTCATCTATTCCCCTCTGTAGTAACGTAAGAGTTTTCAAGTTTTTAATTCAGACTTTCTCTTCCTTT
GTTTCCAATTTCCTTCCTTACTGCTTGATACCTTTTCAATCCCAAAGAAACCGTGTTCTTTATATATTGT
CGATTGAAAGTTACCTACATCAACTTTCCGTGTTCCATTCCGACTATAACAAACAACCAATAAGCTCAAC
TAATTAAGTAAAGCTTATGTTTCAACGAAAGACTTTACAGAAAAGAGGCAATATTCCTAAACCACTGAAT
CTTTCCCTGCACCCAGATGTGGGCAATAATGGCCAATTGCAGGAAAAGACATCTAGACAACAAATGGGTC
GTGGTTCGGAATTTGAAGAACTAGGTTCCCCGCTAAAAAAACTAAAAATATCACCAGATACGGCTTCTGG
TTTGGTTGAATTCCAACAAATGGGTCGTGGTTCGGAATTTGAAGAACTAGGTTCCCCGCTAAAAAAACTA
AAAATATCACCAGATACGGCTTCTGGTTTGGTTAGATCTGCTAGCAAGGGCGAGGAGGATAACATGGCCA
TCATCAAGGAGTTCATGCGCTTCAAGGTGCACATGGAGGGCTCCGTGAACGGCCACGAGTTCGAGATCGA
GGGCGAGGGCGAGGGCCGCCCCTACGAGGGCACCCAGACCGCCAAGCTGAAGGTGACCAAGGGTGGCCCC
CTGCCCTTCGCCTGGGACATCCTGTCCCCTCAGTTCATGTACGGCTCCAAGGCCTACGTGAAGCACCCCG
CCGACATCCCCGACTACTTGAAGCTGTCCTTCCCCGAGGGCTTCAAGTGGGAGCGCGTGATGAACTTCGA
GGACGGCGGCGTGGTGACCGTGACCCAGGACTCCTCCCTGCAGGACGGCGAGTTCATCTACAAGGTGAAG
CTGCGCGGCACCAACTTCCCCTCCGACGGCCCCGTAATGCAGAAGAAGACCATGGGCTGGGAGGCCTCCT
CCGAGCGGATGTACCCCGAGGACGGCGCCCTGAAGGGCGAGATCAAGCAGAGGCTGAAGCTGAAGGACGG
CGGCCACTACGACGCTGAGGTCAAGACCACCTACAAGGCCAAGAAGCCCGTGCAGCTGCCCGGCGCCTAC
AACGTCAACATCAAGTTGGACATCACCTCCCACAACGAGGACTACACCATCGTGGAACAGTACGAACGCG
CCGAGGGCCGCCACTCCACCGGCGGCATGGACGAGCTGTACAAGGGATCTTAACTCGAGTCATGTAATTA
GTTATGTCACGCTTACATTCACGCCCTCCCCCCACATCCGCTCTAACCGAAAAGGAAGGAGTTAGACAAC
CTGAAGTCTAGGTCCCTATTTATTTTTTTATAGTTATGTTAGTATTAAGAACGTTATTTATATTTCAAAT
TTTTCTTTTTTTTCTGTACAGACGCGTGTACGCATGTAACATTATACTGAAAACCTTGCTTGAGAAGGTT
TTGGGACGCTCGAAGGCTTTAATTTGCGGCCGGTACCCAGCTTTTGTTCCCTTTAGTGAGGGTTAATTCC
GAGCTTGGCGTAATCATGGTCATAGCTGTTTCCTGTGTGAAATTGTTATCCGCTCACAATTCCACACAAC
ATAGGAGCCGGAAGCATAAAGTGTAAAGCCTGGGGTGCCTAATGAGTGAGGTAACTCACATTAATTGCGT
TGCGCTCACTGCCCGCTTTCCAGTCGGGAAACCTGTCGTGCCAGCTGCATTAATGAATCGGCCAACGCGC
GGGGAGAGGCGGTTTGCGTATTGGGCGCTCTTCCGCTTCCTCGCTCACTGACTCGCTGCGCTCGGTCGTT
CGGCTGCGGCGAGCGGTATCAGCTCACTCAAAGGCGGTAATACGGTTATCCACAGAATCAGGGGATAACG
CAGGAAAGAACATGTGAGCAAAAGGCCAGCAAAAGGCCAGGAACCGTAAAAAGGCCGCGTTGCTGGCGTT
TTTCCATAGGCTCGGCCCCCCTGACGAGCATCACAAAAATCGACGCTCAAGTCAGAGGTGGCGAAACCCG
ACAGGACTATAAAGATACCAGGCGTTCCCCCCTGGAAGCTCCCTCGTGCGCTCTCCTGTTCCGACCCTGC
CGCTTACCGGATACCTGTCCGCCTTTCTCCCTTCGGGAAGCGTGGCGCTTTCTCAATGCTCACGCTGTAG
GTATCTCAGTTCGGTGTAGGTCGTTCGCTCCAAGCTGGGCTGTGTGCACGAACCCCCCGTTCAGCCCGAC
CGCTGCGCCTTATCCGGTAACTATCGTCTTGAGTCCAACCCGGTAAGACACGACTTATCGCCACTGGCAG
CAGCCACTGGTAACAGGATTAGCAGAGCGAGGTATGTAGGCGGTGCTACAGAGTTCTTGAAGTGGTGGCC
TAACTACGGCTACACTAGAAGGACAGTATTTGGTATCTGCGCTCTGCTGAAGCCAGTTACCTTCGGAAAA
AGAGTTGGTAGCTCTTGATCCGGCAAACAAACCACCGCTGGTAGCGGTGGTTTTTTTGTTTGCAAGCAGC
AGATTACGCGCAGAAAAAAAGGATCTCAAGAAGATCCTTTGATCTTTTCTACGGGGTCTGACGCTCAGTG
GAACGAAAACTCACGTTAAGGGATTTTGGTCATGAGATTATCAAAAAGGATCTTCACCTAGATCCTTTTA
AATTAAAAATGAAGTTTTAAATCAATCTAAAGTATATATGAGTAAACTTGGTCTGACAGTTACCAATGCT
TAATCAGTGAGGCACCTATCTCAGCGATCTGTCTATTTCGTTCATCCATAGTTGCCTGACTGCCCGTCGT
GTAGATAACTACGATACGGGAGGGCTTACCATCTGGCCCCAGTGCTGCAATGATACCGCGAGACCCACGC
TCACCGGCTCCAGATTTATCAGCAATAAACCAGCCAGCCGGAAGGGCCGAGCGCAGAAGTGGTCCTGCAA
CTTTATCCGCCTCCATCCAGTCTATTAATTGTTGCCGGGAAGCTAGAGTAAGTAGTTCGCCAGTTAATAG
TTTGCGCAACGTTGTTGCCATTGCTACAGGCATCGTGGTGTCACGCTCGTCGTTTGGTATGGCTTCATTC
AGCTCCGGTTCCCAACGATCAAGGCGAGTTACATGATCCCCCATGTTGTGAAAAAAAGCGGTTAGCTCCT
TCGGTCCTCCGATCGTTGTCAGAAGTAAGTTGGCCGCAGTGTTATCACTCATGGTTATGGCAGCACTGCA
TAATTCTCTTACTGTCATGCCATCCGTAAGATGCTTTTCTGTGACTGGTGAGTACTCAACCAAGTCATTC
TGAGAATAGTGTATGCGGCGACCGAGTTGCTCTTGCCCGGCGTCAATACGGGATAATACCGCGCCACATA
GCAGAACTTTAAAAGTGCTCATCATTGGAAAACGTTCTTCGGGGCGAAAACTCTCAAGGATCTTACCGCT
GTTGAGATCCAGTTCGATGTAACCCACTCGTGCACCCAACTGATCTTCAGCATCTTTTACTTTCACCAGC
GTTTCTGGGTGAGCAAAAACAGGAAGGCAAAATGCCGCAAAAAAGGGAATAAGGGCGACACGGAAATGTT
GAATACTCATACTCTTCCTTTTTCAATATTATTGAAGCATTTATCAGGGTTATTGTCTCATGAGCGGATA
CATATTTGAATGTATTTAGAAAAATAAACAAATAGGGGTTCCGCGCACATTTCCCCGAAAAGTGCCACCT
Features (pLannotate 1.2.2; 20 found; start..end, strand, type, name):
     70..105     +  CDS            rop (fragment): Rop protein, which maintains plasmids at low copy number; rop
    207..254     +  misc_feature   bom (fragment): basis of mobility region from pBR322
    265..480     +  promoter       URA3 promoter: S. cerevisiae URA3
    481..1284    +  CDS            URA3: orotidine-5'-phosphate decarboxylase, required for uracil biosynthesis; S. cerevisiae URA3; yeast auxotrophic marker, counterselectable with 5-fluoroorotic acid (5-FOA)
   1363..1412    +  misc_feature   bom (fragment): basis of mobility region from pBR322
   1413..1868    -  rep_origin     f1 ori (sequence partly withheld): f1 bacteriophage origin of replication; arrow indicates direction of (+) strand synthesis
   1876..2033    -  CDS            lacZα (fragment): LacZα fragment of β-galactosidase; lacZ fragment
   2036..2054    +  promoter       T7 promoter: promoter for bacteriophage T7 RNA polymerase
   2062..2166    -  CDS            MON1 (fragment): MON1_YEAST - Also known as AUT12. Experimental evidence at protein level: Swiss-Prot protein existence level 1. In complex with CCZ1, is required for multiple vacuole delivery pathways including the cytoplasm to vacuole transport (Cvt), autophagy, pexophagy and endocytosis. The CCZ1-MON1 complex acts at the fusion of vesicles with the vacuole, through its regulation of the SNARE complex during the coordinated priming and docking stages of fusion, and particularly at the stage of tethering/docking (PubMed:12134085, PubMed:12364329, PubMed:12387888, PubMed:14662743, PubMed:15721293). The CCZ1-MO
   3075..3191    +  CDS            STE7 (fragment): STE7_YEAST - Experimental evidence at protein level: Swiss-Prot protein existence level 1. Serine/threonine protein kinase required for cell-type- specific transcription and signal transduction in yeast. It is thought that it is phosphorylated by the ste11 protein kinase and that it can phosphorylate the FUS3 and or KSS1 kinases. From Saccharomyces cerevisiae (strain ATCC 204508 / S288c) (Baker's yeast).
   3381..4082    +  CDS            mCherry: mCherry is a basic (constitutively fluorescent) red fluorescent protein published in 2004, derived from Discosoma sp.. It is reported to be a very rapidly-maturing monomer with low acid sensitivity.
   4098..4345    +  terminator     CYC1 terminator: S. cerevisiae CYC1; transcription terminator for CYC1
   4368..4386    -  promoter       T3 promoter: promoter for bacteriophage T3 RNA polymerase
   4431..4447    -  protein_bind   lac operator: The lac repressor binds to the lac operator to inhibit transcription in E. coli. This inhibition can be relieved by adding lactose or isopropyl-β-D-thiogalactopyranoside (IPTG). lac repressor encoded by lacI
   4455..4485    -  promoter       lac promoter: promoter for the E. coli lac operon
   4500..4521    -  protein_bind   CAP binding site: CAP binding activates transcription in the presence of cAMP. E. coli catabolite activator protein
   4534..4626    -  CDS            lacI (fragment): lac repressor; lacI; The lac repressor binds to the lac operator to inhibit transcription in E. coli. This inhibition can be relieved by adding lactose or isopropyl-β-D-thiogalactopyranoside (IPTG).
   4809..5397    -  rep_origin     ori: high-copy-number ColE1/pMB1/pBR322/pUC origin of replication
   5568..6428    -  CDS            AmpR: β-lactamase; bla; confers resistance to ampicillin, carbenicillin, and related antibiotics
   6429..6533    -  promoter       AmpR promoter: bla
