[The description below was written by a language model from this plasmid's Addgene catalogue record and pLannotate feature annotations shown in this document.]
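Description:
pSP303 pRS306 pRPS2-Far1DS-NLS-mCherry is a yeast expression plasmid built on pRS306, an integrating shuttle vector. The feature table shows no yeast replication origin or centromere, consistent with maintenance by integration into the Saccharomyces cerevisiae genome. Selection in yeast relies on the URA3 auxotrophic marker with its own promoter, which can also be counterselected with 5-fluoroorotic acid. In E. coli the plasmid is propagated through a high-copy ColE1/pUC-type origin with ampicillin resistance (AmpR). An f1 origin, lacZα and lac regulatory remnants, and flanking T7 and T3 promoters are carried over from the backbone's cloning region.

The payload is a synthetic kinase activity relocation sensor (SKARS) for the mating-pathway MAPK Fus3. According to the record, the RPS2 promoter drives a fusion of a Far1-derived docking site (Far1DS), two nuclear localization signals and C-terminal mCherry, cloned between HindIII and XhoI and followed by the CYC1 terminator. The automated annotation does not label the RPS2 promoter, the NLS units or any Far1 sequence. It does detect a short MON1 fragment upstream, possibly genomic sequence carried along with the promoter region. It also flags a short STE7-derived fragment just ahead of mCherry, where the docking site would be expected. The record does not explain this discrepancy with the Far1DS name, so it is worth checking against the sequence.

In sensors of this type, the docking site recruits the kinase, and phosphorylation near the NLS changes nuclear import. Kinase activity can then be read out as a shift in the nuclear versus cytoplasmic distribution of red fluorescence. The construct is intended for dynamic single-cell measurement of Fus3 activity by live microscopy.
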