Addgene plasmid #68279: pSP303 pRS306 pRPS2-Far1DS-NLS-mCherry
Purpose: SKARS: Fus3 MAPK activity sensor: Far1DS 2xNLS mCherry
Depositing lab: Serge Pelet. Depositing organization: Universite de Lausanne (UNIL). Publication: Dynamic single cell measurements of kinase activity by synthetic kinase activity relocation sensors. Durandau E, Aymoz D, Pelet S. BMC Biol. 2015 Aug 1;13:55. doi: 10.1186/s12915-015-0163-z. PubMed 26231587.
Backbone
  Vector backbone: pRS306
  Vector type: Yeast Expression
  Selectable markers: URA3
Growth in bacteria
  Bacterial resistance: Ampicillin, 100 μg/mL
  Growth temperature: 37°C
  Growth strain: DH5alpha
  Copy number: High Copy
Gene/Insert
  Gene/Insert name: Far1DS NLS mCherry
  Species: Synthetic
  Promoter: RPS2
  Tag / fusion protein: mCherry (C terminal on insert)
  Cloning method: Restriction Enzyme; 5′ cloning site HindIII (not destroyed); 3′ cloning site XhoI (not destroyed)
  Sequencing primers: 5′ T7; 3′ T3
Terms and licenses: Academic/Nonprofit Terms; Industry Terms: Not Available to Industry
How to cite: pSP303 pRS306 pRPS2-Far1DS-NLS-mCherry was a gift from Serge Pelet (Addgene plasmid # 68279 ; http://n2t.net/addgene:68279 ; RRID:Addgene_68279)
