>Addgene plasmid #68279 | pSP303 pRS306 pRPS2-Far1DS-NLS-mCherry | addgene partial sequence | sequence record 123910 | T7 5'-TAATACGACTCACTATAGGG-3'
ATTCCCACTTTTACTATGCTTCAATTGACCCTTCGGTATCTCAGCATCTAGGTAGCTTTCATTGAGATTC
ATAGTTCCGATGTACTGATTCTACGTTTGTGTACTTTGATAGACTTTTTTATTCAATTCGTATTCACTAC
TATCTTTGTCTCGTACCGCGGTTTTTATCCTTTATTTCAGCCCTACGAGATAGAACGATGGAGCCTAGTA
ATACCATTTTATGTAAGCAAAATAAGAAGAAAGACTAAAAGAATTAGGATATGTTGTTAATCAGGGATAA
AGGTACGCATACTAGCCTTACTACGTAAATATAAGGTTACGGTTTACGATCACTATTGCAAGATACTATT
GTTTAGCATTGGCAAAGACTTGACGGGAAATCTTTGATTGGGCCCAACCATATTCATTAAAGATCCGGGA
TGTGAGCTTGAACTGCTTTTCGACGCGAAGAAGGTTTACACGTATTTTAGTAATTGGCTTATTCACTAAG
GATTCTTAAGGTTTTCTTAATAGTTTTCTACGTCGGCATGCGATTGTTTGGTTTAGAAGACTGCTTTCTA
AATATGGTTGGGTGTATTTAAGCTAGACCCATACACCCGCTCTATGGGATTATTTACTTGTTTGAATTTT
AAGATTTGTGATAATGGAACTGGACGCAAACATTTGATGGAAAACGCATGTCATCATTAACGAGGTAACG
TAGGTATCTGTCCTGCCTTAGTATTGCACGCAGCTTCCCAGGACGCCTAGCTATTTTTTCATCTATTCC
