>Addgene plasmid #68279 | pSP303 pRS306 pRPS2-Far1DS-NLS-mCherry | addgene partial sequence | sequence record 123938 | mCherry-R 5'-TTGGTCACCTTCAGCTTGG-3'
CCTCGATCTCGAACTCGTGGCCGTTCACGGAGCCCTCCATGTGCACCTTGAAGCGCATGAACTCCTTGAT
GATGGCCATGTTATCCTCCTCGCCCTTGCTAGCAGATCTAACCAAACCAGAAGCCGTATCTGGTGATATT
TTTAGTTTTTTTAGCGGGGAACCTAGTTCTTCAAATTCCGAACCACGACCCATTTGTTGGAATTCAACCA
AACCAGAAGCCGTATCTGGTGATATTTTTAGTTTTTTTAGCGGGGAACCTAGTTCTTCAAATTCCGAACC
ACGACCCATTTGTTGTCTAGATGTCTTTTCCTGCAATTGGCCATTATTGCCCACATCTGGGTGCAGGGAA
AGATTCAGTGGTTTAGGAATATTGCCTCTTTTCTGTAAAGTCTTTCGTTGAAACATAAGCTTTACTTAAT
TAGTTGAGCTTATTGGTTGTTTGTTATAGTCGGAATGGAACACGGAAAGTTGATGTAGGTAACTTTCAAT
CGACAATATATAAAGAACACGGTTTCTTTGGGATTGAAAAGGTATCAAGCAGTAAGGAAGGAAATTGGAA
ACAAAGGAAGAGAAAGTCTGAATTAAAAACTTGAAAACTCTTACGTTACTACAGAGGGGAATAGATGAAA
AAATAGCTAGGCGTCCTGGGAAGCTGCGTGCAATACTAAGGCAGGACAGATACCTACGTTACCTCGTTAA
TGATGACATGCGTTTTCCATCAAATGTTTGCGTCCAGTTCCATTATCACAAATCTTAAAATTCAAACAAG
TAAATAATCCCATAGAGCGGGTGTATGGGTCTAGCTTAAATACACC
